>Addgene plasmid #43283 | II-CAAA | depositor partial sequence | sequence record 58548 | II-CAAA sequence 426 bps
CGTCTCGCTTAACCCCAGAGCAGGTCGTGGCGATCGCAAGCCACGACGGAGGAAAGCAAGCCTTGGAAAC
AGTACAGAGGCTGTTGCCTGTGCTGTGCCAAGCGCACGGACTCACCCCAGAGCAGGTCGTGGCAATCGCC
TCCAACATTGGCGGGAAACAGGCACTCGAGACTGTCCAGCGCCTGCTTCCCGTGCTGTGCCAAGCGCACG
GCCTCACCCCAGAGCAGGTCGTGGCAATCGCCTCCAACATTGGCGGGAAACAGGCACTCGAGACTGTCCA
GCGCCTGCTTCCCGTGCTGTGCCAAGCGCACGGATTAACCCCAGAGCAGGTCGTGGCAATCGCCTCCAAC
ATTGGCGGGAAACAGGCACTCGAGACTGTCCAGCGCCTGCTTCCCGTGCTGTGCCAAGCGCACGGGCTCA
GAGACG
