>Addgene plasmid #43283 | II-CAAA | addgene partial sequence | sequence record 60629 | M13-F20 5'-TGTAAAACGACGGCCAGT-3'
CCCTCTAGATGCATGCTCGAGCGGCCGCCAGTGTGATGGATATCTGCAGAATTCGCCCTTAGTATCTTTC
CTGTGCCCACGTCTCTGAGCCCGTGCGCTTGGCACAGCACGGGAAGCAGGCGCTGGACAGTCTCGAGTGC
CTGTTTCCCGCCAATGTTGGAGGCGATTGCCACGACCTGCTCTGGGGTTAATCCGTGCGCTTGGCACAGC
ACGGGAAGCAGGCGCTGGACAGTCTCGAGTGCCTGTTTCCCGCCAATGTTGGAGGCGATTGCCACGACCT
GCTCTGGGGTGAGGCCGTGCGCTTGGCACAGCACGGGAAGCAGGCGCTGGACAGTCTCGAGTGCCTGTTT
CCCGCCAATGTTGGAGGCGATTGCCACGACCTGCTCTGGGGTGAGTCCGTGCGCTTGGCACAGCACAGGC
AACAGCCTCTGTACTGTTTCCAAGGCTTGCTTTCCTCCGTCGTGGCTTGCGATCGCCACGACCTGCTCTG
GGGTTAAGCGAGACGCGCTAGGACGGCATCTATATAAGGGCGAATTCCAGCACACTGGCGGCCGTTACTA
GTGGATCCGAGCTCGGTACCAAGCTTGGCGTAATCATGGTCATAGCTGTTTCCTGTGTGAAATTGTTATC
CGCTCACAATTCCACACAACATACGAGCCGGAAGCATAAAGTGTAAAGCCTGGGGTGCCTAATGAGTGAG
CTAACTCACATTAATTGCGTTGCGCTCACTGCCCGCTTTCCAGTCGGGAAACCTGTCGTGCCAGCTGCAT
TAATGAATCGGCCAACGCGCGGGGAGAGGCGGTTTGCGTATTGGGCGCTCTTCCGCTTCCTCGCTCACTG
ACTCGCTGCGCTCGGTCGTTCGGCTGCGGCGAGCGGTATC
