[The description below was written by a language model from this plasmid's Addgene catalogue record.]
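Description:
II-CAAA is a bacterial cloning plasmid built on the commercial pCRII-TOPO backbone (about 4.0 kb without insert), carrying a 426 bp synthetic insert introduced by TOPO cloning. It is a high-copy plasmid maintained in E. coli and is selectable with both ampicillin and kanamycin, consistent with the dual resistance markers of this backbone. The insert sits between the T7 and M13-reverse priming sites, which are the positions listed for sequencing across it. No feature table accompanies the record, so the origin of replication and other backbone elements are not individually annotated here.

The record does not spell out what the insert encodes beyond its name and synthetic origin. The plasmid was deposited in connection with a TALEN genome-editing system developed for generating human stem cell-based disease models. In that context, the name and the insert size suggest a pre-assembled block of four TALE repeat modules recognising the nucleotides C-A-A-A, with "II" plausibly marking the block's position in an ordered assembly scheme; four repeats of the usual 34 amino acids would come to a little over 400 bp. This reading is an inference rather than something stated in the catalogue fields. No promoter, tag, reporter or expression cassette for the insert is listed, and the vector type is bacterial cloning only. The plasmid is therefore best regarded as a storage and source clone, a library component from which the fragment would be taken for building full-length TALEN constructs, rather than something used directly in mammalian cells.
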