Addgene plasmid #43283: II-CAAA
Depositing lab: Chad Cowan & Kiran Musunuru. Depositing organization: Harvard University. Publication: A TALEN Genome-Editing System for Generating Human Stem Cell-Based Disease Models. Ding Q, Lee YK, Schaefer EA, Peters DT, Veres A, Kim K, Kuperwasser N, Motola DL, Meissner TB, Hendriks WT, Trevisan M, Gupta RM, Moisan A, Banks E, Friesen M, Schinzel RT, Xia F, Tang A, Xia Y, Figueroa E, Wann A, Ahfeldt T, Daheron L, Zhang F, Rubin LL, Peng LF, Chung RT, Musunuru K, Cowan CA. Cell Stem Cell. 2012 Dec 12. pii: S1934-5909(12)00645-5. doi: 10.1016/j.stem.2012.11.011. PubMed 23246482.
Backbone
  Vector backbone: pCRII-TOPO
  Backbone manufacturer: Invitrogen
  Backbone size w/o insert (bp): 3973
  Vector type: Bacterial Cloning
Growth in bacteria
  Bacterial resistance: Ampicillin and Kanamycin, 100 & 50 μg/mL
  Growth temperature: 37°C
  Growth strain: Top10
  Copy number: High Copy
Gene/Insert
  Gene/Insert name: II-CAAA
  Species: Synthetic
  Insert size (bp): 426
  Cloning method: TOPO Cloning
  Sequencing primers: 5′ T7; 3′ M13-rev
Terms and licenses: Academic/Nonprofit Terms; Industry Terms: Not Available to Industry
How to cite: II-CAAA was a gift from Chad Cowan & Kiran Musunuru (Addgene plasmid # 43283 ; http://n2t.net/addgene:43283 ; RRID:Addgene_43283)
